>Addgene plasmid #62604 | pBGSA FPR1-EGFP | addgene full sequence | sequence record 257357 | Addgene NGS Result
CGCCCATCCCGCCCCTAACTCCGCCCAGTTCCGCCCATTCTCCGCCCCATGGCTGACTAATTTTTTTTAT
TTATGCAGAGGCCGAGGCCGCCTCGGCCTCTGAGCTATTCCAGAAGTAGTGAGGAGGCTTTTTTGGAGGC
CTAGGCTTTTGCAAAAAGCTCCTCGATCGAGGGGCTCGCATCTCTCCTTCACGCGCCCGCCGCCCTACCT
GAGGCCGCCATCCACGCCGGTTGAGTCGCGTTCTGCCGCCTCCCGCCTGTGGTGCCTCCTGAACTGCGTC
CGCCGTCTAGGTAAGTTTAAAGCTCAGGTCGAGACCGGGCCTTTGTCCGGCGCTCCCTTGGAGCCTACCT
AGACTCAGCCGGCTCTCCACGCTTTGCCTGACCCTGCTTGCTCAACTCTACGTCTTTGTTTCGTTTTCTG
TTCTGCGCCGTTACAGATCCAAGCTCCTCGAGGAACTGAAAAACCAGAAAGTTAACTGGTAAGTTTAGTC
TTTTTGTCTTTTATTTCAGGTCCCGGATCCGGTGGTGGTGCAAATCAAAGAACTGCTCCTCAGTGGATGT
TGCCTTTACTTCTAGGCCTGTACGGAAGTGTTACTTCTGCTCTAAAAGCTGCGGAATTCCGGTTCCTTGG
TGTATGTTTTGCTGCAATCATTAGAGCCTGAGTCACTCTCCCCAGGAGACCCAGACCTAGAACTACCCAG
AGCAAGACCACAGCTGGTGAACAGTCCAGGAGCAGACAAGATGGAGACAAATTCCTCTCTCCCCACGAAC
ATCTCTGGAGGGACACCTGCTGTATCTGCTGGCTATCTCTTCCTGGATATCATCACTTATCTGGTATTTG
CAGTCACCTTTGTCCTCGGGGTCCTGGGCAACGGGCTTGTGATCTGGGTGGCTGGATTCCGGATGACACA
CACAGTCACCACCATCAGTTACCTGAACCTGGCCGTGGCTGACTTCTGTTTCACCTCCACTTTGCCATTC
TTCATGGTCAGGAAGGCCATGGGAGGACATTGGCCTTTCGGCTGGTTCCTGTGCAAATTCGTCTTTACCA
TAGTGGACATCAACTTGTTCGGAAGTGTCTTCCTGATCGCCCTCATTGCTCTGGACCGCTGTGTTTGCGT
CCTGCATCCAGTCTGGACCCAGAACCACCGCACCGTGAGCCTGGCCAAGAAGGTGATCATTGGGCCCTGG
GTGATGGCTCTGCTCCTCACATTGCCAGTTATCATTCGTGTGACTACAGTACCTGGTAAAACGGGGACAG
TAGCCTGCACTTTTAACTTTTCGCCCTGGACCAACGACCCTAAAGAGAGGATAAATGTGGCCGTTGCCAT
GTTGACGGTGAGAGGCATCATCCGGTTCATCATTGGCTTCAGCGCACCCATGTCCATCGTTGCTGTCAGT
TATGGGCTTATTGCCACCAAGATCCACAAGCAAGGCTTGATTAAGTCCAGTCGTCCCTTACGGGTCCTCT
CCTTTGTCGCAGCAGCCTTTTTTCTCTGCTGGTCCCCATATCAGGTGGTGGCCCTTATAGCCACAGTCAG
AATCCGTGAGTTATTGCAAGGCATGTACAAAGAAATTGGTATTGCAGTGGATGTGACAAGTGCCCTGGCC
TTCTTCAACAGCTGCCTCAACCCCATGCTCTATGTCTTCATGGGCCAGGACTTCCGGGAGAGGCTGATCC
ACGCCCTTCCCGCCAGTCTGGAGAGGGCCCTGACCGAGGACTCAACCCAAACCAGTGACACAGCTACCAA
TTCTACTTTACCTTCTGCAGAGGTGGAGTTACAGGCAAAGGATCCACCGGTCGCCACCATGGTGAGCAAG
GGCGAGGAGCTGTTCACCGGGGTGGTGCCCATCCTGGTCGAGCTGGACGGCGACGTAAACGGCCACAAGT
TCAGCGTGTCCGGCGAGGGCGAGGGCGATGCCACCTACGGCAAGCTGACCCTGAAGTTCATCTGCACCAC
CGGCAAGCTGCCCGTGCCCTGGCCCACCCTCGTGACCACCCTGACCTACGGCGTGCAGTGCTTCAGCCGC
TACCCCGACCACATGAAGCAGCACGACTTCTTCAAGTCCGCCATGCCCGAAGGCTACGTCCAGGAGCGCA
CCATCTTCTTCAAGGACGACGGCAACTACAAGACCCGCGCCGAGGTGAAGTTCGAGGGCGACACCCTGGT
GAACCGCATCGAGCTGAAGGGCATCGACTTCAAGGAGGACGGCAACATCCTGGGGCACAAGCTGGAGTAC
AACTACAACAGCCACAACGTCTATATCATGGCCGACAAGCAGAAGAACGGCATCAAGGTGAACTTCAAGA
TCCGCCACAACATCGAGGACGGCAGCGTGCAGCTCGCCGACCACTACCAGCAGAACACCCCCATCGGCGA
CGGCCCCGTGCTGCTGCCCGACAACCACTACCTGAGCACCCAGTCCGCCCTGAGCAAAGACCCCAACGAG
AAGCGCGATCACATGGTCCTGCTGGAGTTCGTGACCGCCGCCGGGATCACTCTCGGCATGGACGAGCTGT
ACAAGTAAAGCGGCCGCGACTCTAGACCTGGCCTTGGAAGTTGCCACTCCAGTGCCCACCAGCCTTGTCC
TAATAAAATTAAGTTGCATCATTTTGTCTGACTAGGTGTCCTTCTATAATATTATGGGGTGGAGGGGGGT
GGTATGGAGCAAGGGGCAAGTTGGGAAGACAACCTGTAGGGCCTGCGGGGTCTATTGGGAACCAAGCTGG
AGTGCAGTGGCACAATCTTGGCTCACTGCAATCTCCGCCTCCTGGGTTCAAGCGATTCCCCTGCCTCAGC
CTCCCGAGTTGTTGGGATTCCAGGCATGCATGACCAGGCTCAGCTAATTTTTGTTTTTTTGGTAGAGACG
GGGTTTCACCATATTGGCCAGGCTGGTCTCCAACTCCTAATCTCAGGTGATCTACCCACCTTGGCCTCCC
AAATTGCTGGGATTACAGGCGTGAACCACTGCTCCCTTCCCTGTCCTTCTGATTTTAAAATAACTATACC
AGCAGGAGGACGTCCAGACACAGCATAGGCGAGCTCCAGCTTTTGTTCCCTTTAGTGAGGGTTAATTTCG
AGCTTGGCGTAATCATGGTCATAGCTGTTTCCTGTGTGAAATTGTTATCCGCTCACAATTCCACACAACA
TACGAGCCGGAAGCATAAAGTGTAAAGCCTGGGGTGCCTAATGAGTGAGCTAACTCACATTAATTGCGTT
GCGCTCACTGCCCGCTTTCCAGTCGGGAAACCTGTCGTGCCAGCTGCATTAATGAATCGGCCAACGCGCG
GGGAGAGGCGGTTTGCGTATTGGGCGCTCTTCCGCTTCCTCGCTCACTGACTCGCTGCGCTCGGTCGTTC
GGCTGCGGCGAGCGGTATCAGCTCACTCAAAGGCGGTAATACGGTTATCCACAGAATCAGGGGATAACGC
AGGAAAGAACATGTGAGCAAAAGGCCAGCAAAAGGCCAGGAACCGTAAAAAGGCCGCGTTGCTGGCGTTT
TTCCATAGGCTCCGCCCCCCTGACGAGCATCACAAAAATCGACGCTCAAGTCAGAGGTGGCGAAACCCGA
CAGGACTATAAAGATACCAGGCGTTTCCCCCTGGAAGCTCCCTCGTGCGCTCTCCTGTTCCGACCCTGCC
GCTTACCGGATACCTGTCCGCCTTTCTCCCTTCGGGAAGCGTGGCGCTTTCTCATAGCTCACGCTGTAGG
TATCTCAGTTCGGTGTAGGTCGTTCGCTCCAAGCTGGGCTGTGTGCACGAACCCCCCGTTCAGCCCGACC
GCTGCGCCTTATCCGGTAACTATCGTCTTGAGTCCAACCCGGTAAGACACGACTTATCGCCACTGGCAGC
AGCCACTGGTAACAGGATTAGCAGAGCGAGGTATGTAGGCGGTGCTACAGAGTTCTTGAAGTGGTGGCCT
AACTACGGCTACACTAGAAGAACAGTATTTGGTATCTGCGCTCTGCTGAAGCCAGTTACCTTCGGAAAAA
GAGTTGGTAGCTCTTGATCCGGCAAACAAACCACCGCTGGTAGCGGTGGTTTTTTTGTTTGCAAGCAGCA
GATTACGCGCAGAAAAAAAGGATCTCAAGAAGATCCTTTGATCTTTTCTACGGGGTCTGACGCTCAGTGG
AACGAAAACTCACGTTAAGGGATTTTGGTCATGAGATTATCAAAAAGGATCTTCACCTAGATCCTTTTAA
ATTAAAAATGAAGTTTTAAATCAATCTAAAGTATATATGAGTAAACTTGGTCTGACAGTTACCAATGCTT
AATCAGTGAGGCACCTATCTCAGCGATCTGTCTATTTCGTTCATCCATAGTTGCCTGACTCCCCGTCGTG
TAGATAACTACGATACGGGAGGGCTTACCATCTGGCCCCAGTGCTGCAATGATACCGCGAGACCCACGCT
CACCGGCTCCAGATTTATCAGCAATAAACCAGCCAGCCGGAAGGGCCGAGCGCAGAAGTGGTCCTGCAAC
TTTATCCGCCTCCATCCAGTCTATTAATTGTTGCCGGGAAGCTAGAGTAAGTAGTTCGCCAGTTAATAGT
TTGCGCAACGTTGTTGCCATTGCTACAGGCATCGTGGTGTCACGCTCGTCGTTTGGTATGGCTTCATTCA
GCTCCGGTTCCCAACGATCAAGGCGAGTTACATGATCCCCCATGTTGTGCAAAAAAGCGGTTAGCTCCTT
CGGTCCTCCGATCGTTGTCAGAAGTAAGTTGGCCGCAGTGTTATCACTCATGGTTATGGCAGCACTGCAT
AATTCTCTTACTGTCATGCCATCCGTAAGATGCTTTTCTGTGACTGGTGAGTACTCAACCAAGTCATTCT
GAGAATAGTGTATGCGGCGACCGAGTTGCTCTTGCCCGGCGTCAATACGGGATAATACCGCGCCACATAG
CAGAACTTTAAAAGTGCTCATCATTGGAAAACGTTCTTCGGGGCGAAAACTCTCAAGGATCTTACCGCTG
TTGAGATCCAGTTCGATGTAACCCACTCGTGCACCCAACTGATCTTCAGCATCTTTTACTTTCACCAGCG
TTTCTGGGTGAGCAAAAACAGGAAGGCAAAATGCCGCAAAAAAGGGAATAAGGGCGACACGGAAATGTTG
AATACTCATACTCTTCCTTTTTCAATATTATTGAAGCATTTATCAGGGTTATTGTCTCATGAGCGGATAC
ATATTTGAATGTATTTAGAAAAATAAACAAATAGGGGTTCCGCGCACATTTCCCCGAAAAGTGCCACCTA
AATTGTAAGCGTTAATATTTTGTTAAAATTCGCGTTAAATTTTTGTTAAATCAGCTCATTTTTTAACCAA
TAGGCCGAAATCGGCAAAATCCCTTATAAATCAAAAGAATAGACCGAGATAGGGT
[37 nt withheld, positions 5376-5412]
AAAGAACGTGGACTCCAACGTCAAAGG
[49 nt withheld, positions 5440-5488]
T
[91 nt withheld, positions 5490-5580]
G
[124 nt withheld, positions 5582-5705]
CCCATTCGCCATTCAGGCTGCGCAACTGTTGGGAAGGGCGATCGGTGCGGGCCTCTTCGCTATTACGCCA
GCTGGCGAAAGGGGGATGTGCTGCAAGGCGATTAAGTTGGGTAACGCCAGGGTTTTCCCAGTCACGACGT
TGTAAAACGACGGCCAGTGAATTGTAATACGACTCACTATAGGGCGAATTGGGTACCGGGCCCCCCCTCG
AGGTCGACCGATCCAGACATGATAAGATACATTGATGAGTTTGGACAAACCACAACTAGAATGCAGTGAA
AAAAATGCTTTATTTGTGAAATTTGTGATGCTATTGCTTTATTTGTAACCATTATAAGCTGCAATAAACA
AGTTAACAACAACAATTGCATTCATTTTATGTTTCAGGTTCAGGGGGAGGTGTGGGAGGTTTTTTAAAGC
AAGTAAAACCTCTACAAATGTGGTATGGCTGATTATGATCTCTAGTCAAGGCACTATACATCAAATATTC
CTTATTAACCCCTTTACAAATTAAAAAGCTAAAGGTACACAATTTTTGAGCATAGTTATTAATAGCAGAC
ACTCTATGCCTGTGTGGAGTAAGAAAAAACAGTATGTTATGATTATAACTGTTATGCCTACTTATAAAGG
TTACAGAATATTTTTCCATAATTTTCTTGTATAGCAGTGCAGCTTTTTCCTTTGTGGTGTAAATAGCAAA
GCAAGCAAGAGTTCTATTACTAAACACAGCATGACTCAAAAAACTTAGCAATTCTGAAGGAAAGTCCTTG
GGGTCTTCTACCTTTCTCTTCTTTTTTGGAGGAGTAGAATGTTGAGAGTCAGCAGTAGCCTCATCATCAC
TAGATGGCATTTCTTCTGAGCAAAACAGGTTTTCCTCATTAAAGGCATTCCACCACTGCTCCCATTCATC
AGTTCCATAGGTTGGAATCTAAAATACACAAACAATTAGAATCAGTAGTTTAACACATTATACACTTAAA
AATTTTATATTTACCTTAGAGCTTTAAATCTCTGTAGGTAGTTTGTCCAATTATGTCACACCACAGAAGT
AAGGTTCCTTCACAAAGATCCGGACCAAAGCGGCCATCGTGCCTCCCCACTCCTGCAGTTCGGGGGCATG
GATGCGCGGATAGCCGCTGCTGGTTTCCTGGATGCCGACGGATTTGCACTGCCGGTAGAACTCCGCGAGG
TCGTCCAGCCTCAGGCAGCAGCTGAACCAACTCGCGAGGGGATCGAGCCCGGGGTGGGCGAAGAACTCCA
GCATGAGATCCCCGCGCTGGAGGATCATCCAGCCGGCGTCCCGGAAAACGATTCCGAAGCCCAACCTTTC
ATAGAAGGCGGCGGTGGAATCGAAATCTCGTGATGGCAGGTTGGGCGTCGCTTGGTCGGTCATTTCGAAC
CCCAGAGTCCCGCTCAGAAGAACTCGTCAAGAAGGCGATAGAAGGCGATGCGCTGCGAATCGGGAGCGGC
GATACCGTAAAGCACGAGGAAGCGGTCAGCCCATTCGCCGCCAAGCTCTTCAGCAATATCACGGGTAGCC
AACGCTATGTCCTGATAGCGGTCCGCCACACCCAGCCGGCCACAGTCGATGAATCCAGAAAAGCGGCCAT
TTTCCACCATGATATTCGGCAAGCAGGCATCGCCATGGGTCACGACGAGATCCTCGCCGTCGGGCATGCG
CGCCTTGAGCCTGGCGAACAGTTCGGCTGGCGCGAGCCCCTGATGCTCTTCGTCCAGATCATCCTGATCG
ACAAGACCGGCTTCCATCCGAGTACGTGCTCGCTCGATGCGATGTTTCGCTTGGTGGTCGAATGGGCAGG
TAGCCGGATCAAGCGTATGCAGCCGCCGCATTGCATCAGCCATGATGGATACTTTCTCGGCAGGAGCAAG
GTGAGATGACAGGAGATCCTGCCCCGGCACTTCGCCCAATAGCAGCCAGTCCCTTCCCGCTTCAGTGACA
ACGTCGAGCACAGCTGCGCAAGGAACGCCCGTCGTGGCCAGCCACGATAGCCGCGCTGCCTCGTCCTGCA
GTTCATTCAGGGCACCGGACAGGTCGGTCTTGACAAAAAGAACCGGGCGCCCCTGCGCTGACAGCCGGAA
CACGGCGGCATCAGAGCAGCCGATTGTCTGTTGTGCCCAGTCATAGCCGAATAGCCTCTCCACCCAAGCG
GCCGGAGAACCTGCGTGCAATCCATCTTGTTCAATCATGCGAAACGATCCTCATCCTGTCTCTTGATCAG
ATCTTGATCCCCTGCGCCATCAGATCCTTGGCGGCAAGAAAGCCATCCAGTTTACTTTGCAGGGCTTCCC
AACCTTACCAGAGGGCGCCCCAGCTGGCAATTCCGGTTCGCTTGCTGTCCATAAAACCGCCCAGTCTAGC
TATCGCCATGTAAGCCCACTGCAAGCTACCTGCTTTCTCTTTGCGCTTGCGTTTTCCCTTGTCCAGATAG
CCCAGTAGCTGACATTCATCCGGGGTCAGCACCGTTTCTGCGGACTGGCTTTCTACGTGTTCCGCTTCCT
TTAGCAGCCCTTGCGCCCTGAGTGCTTGCGGCAGCGTGAAGCTTTTTGCAAAAGCCTAGGCCTCCAAAAA
AGCCTCCTCACTACTTCTGGAATAGCTCAGAGGCCGAGGCGGCCTCGGCCTCTGCATAAATAAAAAAAAT
TAGTCAGCCATGGGGCGGAGAATGGGCGGAACTGGGCGGAGTTAGGGGCGGGATGGGCGGAGTTAGGGGC
GGGACTATGGTTGCTGACTAATTGAGATGCATGCTTTGCATACTTCTGCCTGCTGGGGAGCCTGGGGACT
TTCCACACCTGGTTGCTGACTAATTGAGATGCATGCTTTGCATACTTCTGCCTGCTGGGGAGCCTGGGGA
CTTTCCACACCCTAACTGACACACATTCCACAGCTGCCTCGCGCGTTTCGGTGATGACGGTGAAAACCTC
TGACACATGCAGCTCCCGGAGACGGTCACAGCTTGTCTGTAAGCGGATGCCGGGAGCAGACAAGCCCGTC
AGGGCGCGTCAGCGGGTGTTGGCGGGTGTCGGGGCGCAGCCATGACCCAGTCACGTAGCGATAGCGGAGT
GTATACTGGCTTAACTATGCGGCATCAGAGCAGATTGTACTGAGAGTGCACCATAGGTCGACGGTATCGA
TAAGCTTGGCTGTGGAATGTGTGTCAGTTAGGGTGTGGAAAGTCCCCAGGCTCCCCAGCAGGCAGAAGTA
TGCAAAGCATGCATCTCAATTAGTCAGCAACCAGGTGTGGAAAGTCCCCAGGCTCCCCAGCAGGCAGAAG
TATGCAAAGCATGCATCTCAATTAGTCAGCAACCATAGTCCCGCCCCTAACTC
Features (pLannotate 1.2.2; 30 found; start..end, strand, type, name):
    171..439     +  LTR            5' LTR (truncated): truncated 5' long terminal repeat (LTR) from human T-cell leukemia virus (HTLV) type 1
    479..575     +  intron         SV40 intron: modified SV40 intron with splice donor and acceptor sites
    741..1790    +  CDS            FPR1: FPR1_HUMAN - Experimental evidence at protein level: Swiss-Prot protein existence level 1. High affinity receptor for N-formyl-methionyl peptides (fMLP), which are powerful neutrophil chemotactic factors (PubMed:2161213, PubMed:2176894, PubMed:10514456, PubMed:15153520). Binding of fMLP to the receptor stimulates intracellular calcium mobilization and superoxide anion release (PubMed:2161213, PubMed:1712023, PubMed:15153520). This response is mediated via a G- protein that activates a phosphatidylinositol-calcium second messenger system (PubMed:1712023, PubMed:10514456). Receptor for TAFA4, me
   1809..2528    +  CDS            EGFP: the original enhanced GFP (Yang et al., 1996) mammalian codon-optimized
   2547..2988    +  polyA_signal   hGH poly(A) signal (fragment): human growth hormone polyadenylation signal
   3059..3077    -  promoter       T3 promoter: promoter for bacteriophage T3 RNA polymerase
   3122..3138    -  protein_bind   lac operator: The lac repressor binds to the lac operator to inhibit transcription in E. coli. This inhibition can be relieved by adding lactose or isopropyl-β-D-thiogalactopyranoside (IPTG). lac repressor encoded by lacI
   3146..3176    -  promoter       lac promoter: promoter for the E. coli lac operon
   3191..3212    -  protein_bind   CAP binding site: CAP binding activates transcription in the presence of cAMP. E. coli catabolite activator protein
   3225..3317    -  CDS            lacI (fragment): lac repressor; lacI; The lac repressor binds to the lac operator to inhibit transcription in E. coli. This inhibition can be relieved by adding lactose or isopropyl-β-D-thiogalactopyranoside (IPTG).
   3500..4088    -  rep_origin     ori: high-copy-number ColE1/pMB1/pBR322/pUC origin of replication
   4259..5119    -  CDS            AmpR: β-lactamase; bla; confers resistance to ampicillin, carbenicillin, and related antibiotics
   5120..5224    -  promoter       AmpR promoter: bla
   5277..5705    -  rep_origin     f1 ori (sequence partly withheld): f1 bacteriophage origin of replication; arrow indicates direction of (+) strand synthesis
   5710..5867    -  CDS            lacZα (fragment): LacZα fragment of β-galactosidase; lacZ fragment
   5870..5888    +  promoter       T7 promoter: promoter for bacteriophage T7 RNA polymerase
   5897..5923    -  misc_feature   MCS (fragment): pBluescript multiple cloning site
   5925..6059    -  polyA_signal   SV40 poly(A) signal: SV40 polyadenylation signal
   6082..6165    -  CDS            large T antigen (fragment): large T antigen from SV40 (simian virus 40)
   6484..6504    -  CDS            SV40 NLS: nuclear localization signal of SV40 (simian virus 40) large T antigen
   6634..6699    -  intron         small t intron: SV40 (simian virus 40) small t antigen intron
   6701..6775    -  CDS            small t antigen (fragment): SV40 (simian virus 40) small t antigen
   6778..7098    -  CDS            ble (fragment): BLE_KLEPN - Experimental evidence at protein level: Swiss-Prot protein existence level 1. Binding protein with a strong affinity to the bleomycin family of antibiotics. Binds to CL990; an antimitotic-antibiotic compound. From Klebsiella pneumoniae.
   7122..7913    -  CDS            neo: KKA2_KLEPN - Also known as kan, nptII. Experimental evidence at protein level: Swiss-Prot protein existence level 1. Resistance to kanamycin, neomycin, paromomycin, ribostamycin, butirosin and gentamicin B. From Klebsiella pneumoniae.
   7945..8268    -  CDS            tnpA (fragment): TN5P_ECOLX - Also known as tnp. Experimental evidence at protein level: Swiss-Prot protein existence level 1. Mediates transposition of transposon Tn5 by a 'cut and paste' mechanism. First, the monomeric transposase binds the 19 bp inverted DNA repeats flanking the transposon. Then, dimerization of the DNA- bound transposase creates a synaptic DNA complex. After nicking of the first DNA strand, excision of the transposon proceeds through a series of intermediates. The transposase then mediates the insertion of the transposon at a new site by strand transfer. The activity of the wild- type tran
   8270..8599    -  promoter       SV40 promoter: SV40 enhancer and early promoter
   8606..8648    +  CDS            rop (fragment): Rop protein, which maintains plasmids at low copy number; rop
   8750..8840    +  misc_feature   bom (fragment): basis of mobility region from pBR322
   8840..8863    -  misc_feature   MCS (fragment): pBluescript multiple cloning site
   8874..155     +  promoter       SV40 promoter (across the origin): SV40 enhancer and early promoter
