[The description below was written by a language model from this plasmid's Addgene catalogue record and pLannotate feature annotations shown in this document.]
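Description:
pBGSA FPR1-EGFP is a mammalian expression plasmid for constitutive production of the human N-formyl peptide receptor FPR1 fused at its C terminus to EGFP. The pBGSA backbone is a derivative of pBluescript SK+, and the feature table shows the expected remnants of that parent: a high-copy ColE1/pUC origin, the β-lactamase gene for ampicillin selection in E. coli, an f1 origin, lac promoter/operator and lacZα fragments, and flanking T3 and T7 promoters.

The expression cassette is driven by the SRα promoter, annotated here as its two components: the SV40 enhancer/early promoter followed by a truncated HTLV-1 5′ LTR segment. A modified SV40 intron with splice donor and acceptor sites lies downstream of these. The FPR1 coding sequence, a G protein-coupled receptor for fMLP-type chemotactic peptides, runs directly into mammalian codon-optimised EGFP, and the transcript ends at a human growth hormone polyadenylation signal. The insert was cloned between EcoRI and XbaI sites, both retained.

A second, oppositely oriented cassette places the Tn5-derived neo gene under an SV40 early promoter, with flanking Tn5 and ble fragments, the SV40 small t intron and an SV40 poly(A) signal. This cassette allows G418 selection of stably transfected cells.

The sequenced record is 9,048 nt, somewhat larger than the catalogue total of 8,520 bp, and the listed backbone and insert sizes do not sum to either figure. The fluorescent fusion suits visualising receptor expression and localisation in transfected cells. The associated publication concerns testing whether this receptor forms homodimers.
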