Addgene plasmid #62604: pBGSA FPR1-EGFP
Purpose: Constitutive expression of FPR1-EGFP in mammalian cells
Depositing lab: Heini Miettinen. Depositing organization: Montana State University. Publication: Experimental evidence for lack of homodimerization of the G protein-coupled human N-formyl peptide receptor. Gripentrog JM, Kantele KP, Jesaitis AJ, Miettinen HM. J Immunol. 2003 Sep 15;171(6):3187-93. PubMed 12960347.
Backbone
  Vector backbone: pBGSA
  Backbone manufacturer: Bruce Granger, PMID 8867788
  Backbone size w/o insert (bp): 7200
  Total vector size (bp): 8520
  Modifications to backbone: Modified from pBS SK+
  Vector type: Mammalian Expression
  Selectable markers: Neomycin (select with G418)
Growth in bacteria
  Bacterial resistance: Ampicillin, 100 μg/mL
  Growth temperature: 37°C
  Growth strain: DH5alpha
  Copy number: High Copy
Gene/Insert
  Gene/Insert name: FPR1 (alt names: fmlp-R26; FPR1 (haplotype 3))
  Species: H. sapiens (human)
  Insert size (bp): 2060
  GenBank ID: M60627
  Entrez Gene: FPR1 (a.k.a. FMLP, FPR)
  Promoter: SRalpha
  Tag / fusion protein: EGFP (C terminal on insert)
  Cloning method: Restriction Enzyme; 5′ cloning site EcoRI (not destroyed); 3′ cloning site XbaI (not destroyed)
  Sequencing primers: 5′ cttctaggcctgtacgg; 3′ EGFP-N
Resource information
  A portion of this plasmid was derived from a plasmid made by: Dr. Richard Ye, University of Illinois
Terms and licenses: Academic/Nonprofit Terms; Industry Terms: Not Available to Industry
How to cite: pBGSA FPR1-EGFP was a gift from Heini Miettinen (Addgene plasmid # 62604 ; http://n2t.net/addgene:62604 ; RRID:Addgene_62604)
