>Addgene plasmid #62604 | pBGSA FPR1-EGFP | addgene partial sequence | sequence record 115997 | EGFP-N 5'-CGTCGCCGTCCAGCTCGACCAG-3'
TATCCTTTGCCTGTAACTCCACCTCTGCAGAAGGTAAAGTAGAATTGGTAGCTGTGTCACTGGTTTGGGT
TGAGTCCTCGGTCAGGGCCCTCTCCAGACTGGCGGGAAGGGCGTGGATCAGCCTCTCCCGGAAGTCCTGG
CCCATGAAGACATAGAGCATGGGGTTGAGGCAGCTGTTGAA
