>Addgene plasmid #62604 | pBGSA FPR1-EGFP | addgene partial sequence | sequence record 115998 | TK-seq-15 5'-GGTCCCGGATCCGGTGGTGG-3'
TTTCTTCTAGGCCTGTACGGAAGTGTTACTTCTGCTCTAAAAGCTGCGGAATTCCGGTTCCTTGGTGTAT
GTTTTGCTGCAATCATTAGAGCCTGAGTCACTCTCCCCAGGAGACCCAGACCTAGAACTACCCAGAGCAA
GACCACAGCTGGTGAACAGTCCAGGAGCAGACAAGATGGAGACAAATTCCTCTCTCCCCACGAACATCTC
TGGAGGGACACCTGCTGTATCTGCTGGCTATCTCTTCCTGGATATCATCACTTATCTGGTATTTGCAGTC
ACCTTTGTCCTCGGGGTCCTGGGCAACGGGCTTGTGATCTGGGTGGCTGGATTCCGGATGACACACACAG
TCACCACCATCAGTTACCTGAACCTGGCCGTGGCTGACTTCTGTTTCACCTCCACTTTGCCATTCTTCAT
GGTCAGGAAGGCCATGGGAGGACATTGGCCTTTCGGCTGGTTCCTGTGCAAATTCGTCTTTACCATAGTG
GACATCAACTTGTTCGGAAGTGTCTTCCTGATCGCCCTCA
